>Addgene plasmid #184836 | pAcrVIB1-cloDF-kan | addgene full sequence | sequence record 373985 | Addgene NGS Result
CATTCGACCACCAAGCGAAACATCGCATCGAGCGAGCACGTACTCGGATGGAAGCCGGTCTTGTCGATCA
GGATGATCTGGACGAAGAGCATCAGGGGCTCGCGCCAGCCGAACTGTTCGCCAGGCTCAAGGCGCGCATG
CCCGACGGCGAGGATCTCGTCGTGACCCATGGCGATGCCTGCTTGCCGAATATCATGGTGGAAAATGGCC
GCTTTTCTGGATTCATCGACTGTGGCCGGCTGGGTGTGGCGGACCGCTATCAGGACATAGCGTTGGCTAC
CCGTGATATTGCTGAAGAGCTTGGCGGCGAATGGGCTGACCGCTTCCTCGTGCTTTACGGTATCGCCGCT
CCCGATTCGCAGCGCATCGCCTTCTATCGCCTTCTTGACGAGTTCTTCTGAGCGGGACTCTGGGGTTCGA
GAGCTCGCTTGGACTCCTGTTGATAGATCCAGTAATGACCTCAGAACTCCATCTGGATTTGTTCAGAACG
CTCGGTTGCCGCCGGGCGTTTTTTATTGGTGAGAATCCAAGCACTAGGGACAGTAAGACGGGTAAGCCTG
TTGATGATACCGCTGCCTTACTGGGTGCATTAGCCAGTCTGAATGACCTGTCACGGGATAATCCGAAGTG
GTCAGACTGGAAAATCAGAGGGCAGGAACTGCTGAACAGCAAAAAGTCAGATAGCACCACATAGCAGACC
CGCCATAAAACGCCCTGAGAAGCCCGTGACGGGCTTTTCTTGTATTATGGGTAGTTTCCTTGCATGAATC
CATAAAAGGCGCCTGTAGTGCCATTTACCCCCATTCACTGCCAGAGCCGTGAGCGCAGCGAACTGAATGT
CACGAAAAAGACAGCGACTCAGGTGCCTGATGGTCGGAGACAAAAGGAATATTCAGCGATTTGCCCGAGC
TTGCGAGGGTGCTACTTAAGCCTTTAGGGTTTTAAGGTCTGTTTTGTAGAGGAGCAAACAGCGTTTGCGA
CATCCTTTTGTAATACTGCGGAACTGACTAAAGTAGTGAGTTATACACAGGGCTGGGATCTATTCTTTTT
ATCTTTTTTTATTCTTTCTTTATTCTATAAATTATAACCACTTGAATATAAACAAAAAAAACACACAAAG
GTCTAGCGGAATTTACAGAGGGTCTAGCAGAATTTACAAGTTTTCCAGCAAAGGTCTAGCAGAATTTACA
GATACCCACAACTCAAAGGAAAAGGACTAGTGATCAAAGGATCTTCTTGAGATCCTTTTTTTCTGCGCGT
AATCTTTTGCCCTGTAAACGAAAAAACCACCTGGGGAGGTGGTTTGATCGAAGGTTAAGTCAGTTGGGGA
ACTGCTTAACCGTGGTAACTGGCTTTCGCAGAGCACAGCAACCAAATCTGTCCTTCCAGTGTAGCCGGAC
TTTGGCGCACACTTCAAGAGCAACCGCGTGTTTAGCTAAACAAATCCTCTGCGAACTCCCAGTTACCAAT
GGCTGCTGCCAGTGGCGTTTTACCGTGCTTTTCCGGGTTGGACTCAAGTGAACAGTTACCGGATAAGGCG
CAGCAGTCGGGCTGAACGGGGAGTTCTTGCTTACAGCCCAGCTTGGAGCGAACGACCTACACCGAGCCGA
GATACCAGTGTGTGAGCTATGAGAAAGCGCCACACTTCCCGTAAGGGAGAAAGGCGGAACAGGTATCCGG
TAAACGGCAGGGTCGGAACAGGAGAGCGCAAGAGGGAGCGACCCGCCGGAAACGGTGGGGATCTTTAAGT
CCTGTCGGGTTTCGCCCGTACTGTCAGATTCATGGTTGAGCCTCACGGCTCCCACAGATGCACCGGAAAA
GCGTCTGTTTATGTGAACTCTGGCAGGAGGGCGGAGCCTATGGAAAAACGCCACCGGCGCGGCCCTGCTG
TTTTGCCTCACATGTTAGTCCCCTGCTTATCCACGGAATCTGTGGGTAACTTTGTATGTGTCCGCAGCGC
CCTAGGTCTAGGGCGGCGGATTTGTCCTACTCAGGAGAGCGTTCACCGACAAACAACAGATAAAACGAAA
GGCCCAGTCTTTCGACTGAGCCTTTCGTTTTATTTGATGCCTTTACTTGAGTGTAGTTAAGTCGCCTAAT
GACAACACTCCACAAAGGATCTTGTCGCTTTCACCCGTGAAGATTTCCCCTTCAAAGGTTTGCAACTCAA
AGTAGCTATTATCGATGTTACCCCAGCGTTTCGAGTAGATCGTGAAGTTTTGCATTACATCGTCCTCATC
AATCTTCAAGTAGCTGTAAATGATTTCCACGTACTCATCCTTGTGTACCAGAATGTGCATGAACCCATCG
TCCGTATCCGTACGTTCGGATGAGAGTTGGATTGCAGTGGCTTTCTTGTTGTTCAAAAGCCACTGGGCAA
TCTCTTCACCCTTAAGCTTGGACAGGTCCAGGTCCTTCATGGTATATCTCCTTCTTAAAGTTAAACAAAA
TTATTGCTAGCCCTCCTGAGCTCGAATTCGGATCCTAGAGGCTAGCATTATACCTAGGACTGAGCTAGCT
GTCAAGAACTCGAGGTGAAGACGAAAGGGCCTCGTGATACGCCTATTTTTATAGGTTAATGTCATGATAA
TAATGGTTTCTTAGACGTCGGAATTGCCAGCTGGGGCGCCCTCTGGTAAGGTTGGGAAGCCCTGCAAAGT
AAACTGGATGGCTTTCTTGCCGCCAAGGATCTGATGGCGCAGGGGATCAAGATCTGATCAAGAGACAGGA
TGAGGATCGTTTCGCATGATTGAACAAGATGGATTGCACGCAGGTTCTCCGGCCGCTTGGGTGGAGAGGC
TATTCGGCTATGACTGGGCACAACAGACAATCGGCTGCTCTGATGCCGCCGTGTTCCGGCTGTCAGCGCA
GGGGCGCCCGGTTCTTTTTGTCAAGACCGACCTGTCCGGTGCCCTGAATGAACTGCAGGACGAGGCAGCG
CGGCTATCGTGGCTGGCCACGACGGGCGTTCCTTGCGCAGCTGTGCTCGACGTTGTCACTGAAGCGGGAA
GGGACTGGCTGCTATTGGGCGAAGTGCCGGGGCAGGATCTCCTGTCATCTCACCTTGCTCCTGCCGAGAA
AGTATCCATCATGGCTGATGCAATGCGGCGGCTGCATACGCTTGATCCGGCTACCTGCC
Features (pLannotate 1.2.2; 8 found; start..end, strand, type, name):
    432..526     +  terminator     lambda t0 terminator: transcription terminator from phage lambda
   1018..1221    +  rep_origin     pSC101 ori (fragment): low-copy replication origin that requires the Rep101 protein
   1222..1960    +  rep_origin     CloDF13 ori: Plasmids containing the CloDF13 (CDF) origin of replication can be propagated in E. coli cells that contain additional plasmids with compatible origins.
   1980..2066    -  terminator     rrnB T1 terminator: Escherichia coli rrnB; transcription terminator T1 from the E. coli rrnB gene
   2427..2449    -  RBS            RBS: efficient ribosome binding site from bacteriophage T7 gene 10 (Olins and Rangwala, 1989)
   2491..2525    -  promoter       J23119 promoter: bacterial promoter (Registry of Standard Biological Parts BBa J23119)
   2595..2714    +  CDS            tnpA (fragment): TN5P_ECOLX - Also known as tnp. Experimental evidence at protein level: Swiss-Prot protein existence level 1. Mediates transposition of transposon Tn5 by a 'cut and paste' mechanism. First, the monomeric transposase binds the 19 bp inverted DNA repeats flanking the transposon. Then, dimerization of the DNA- bound transposase creates a synaptic DNA complex. After nicking of the first DNA strand, excision of the transposon proceeds through a series of intermediates. The transposase then mediates the insertion of the transposon at a new site by strand transfer. The activity of the wild- type tran
   2746..398     +  CDS            neo (across the origin): KKA2_KLEPN - Also known as kan, nptII. Experimental evidence at protein level: Swiss-Prot protein existence level 1. Resistance to kanamycin, neomycin, paromomycin, ribostamycin, butirosin and gentamicin B. From Klebsiella pneumoniae.
