[The description below was written by a language model from this plasmid's Addgene catalogue record and pLannotate feature annotations shown in this document.]
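Description:
pAcrVIB1-cloDF-kan is a small (about 3.1 kb) bacterial expression plasmid built on the pUA66 backbone, in which the original pSC101 replication origin was replaced with the CloDF13 (CDF) origin. The feature table agrees with this: it shows an intact CloDF13 ori directly preceded by a short residual fragment of pSC101 ori, presumably a remnant of the swap rather than a working origin. The CDF origin lets the plasmid coexist in E. coli with other plasmids that carry compatible origins. The record lists it as low copy. Selection is by kanamycin, conferred by the neo/nptII aminoglycoside phosphotransferase gene. This gene spans the numbering origin of the circular map and is followed by a lambda t0 terminator. A short tnpA fragment just upstream of it is a Tn5-derived remnant that commonly accompanies this resistance cassette.

The payload is a 348 bp open reading frame encoding AcrVIB1, an anti-CRISPR protein from Riemerella anatipestifer that inhibits Cas13b nucleases. The automated annotation does not call this coding sequence. However, an unannotated gap lies on the reverse strand between the ribosome binding site and the rrnB T1 terminator, and its position and size fit the insert. Expression is driven by J23119, a strong constitutive synthetic promoter from the Anderson collection, together with a phage T7 gene 10-type ribosome binding site, and rrnB T1 terminates transcription. No tags or reporters are recorded.

The plasmid is intended for constitutive production of AcrVIB1 in bacteria. Its compatible origin suits multi-plasmid assays in which Cas13b, guide RNA and target constructs are supplied on separate replicons to test inhibition of Cas13b.
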