Addgene plasmid #184836: pAcrVIB1-cloDF-kan
Purpose: Expression of anti-CRISPR protein AcrVIB1 in bacteria.
Depositing lab: Chase Beisel. Depositing organization: Helmholtz-Zentrum fuer Infektionsforschung (HZI). Publication: Anti-CRISPR prediction using deep learning reveals an inhibitor of Cas13b nucleases. Wandera KG, Alkhnbashi OS, Bassett HVI, Mitrofanov A, Hauns S, Migur A, Backofen R, Beisel CL. Mol Cell. 2022 May 24. pii: S1097-2765(22)00437-3. doi: 10.1016/j.molcel.2022.05.003. PubMed 35649413.
Backbone
  Vector backbone: pUA66
  Backbone size w/o insert (bp): 2791
  Total vector size (bp): 3139
  Modifications to backbone: origin pSC101 was exchanged with cloDF
  Vector type: Bacterial Expression, CRISPR, Synthetic Biology
Growth in bacteria
  Bacterial resistance: Kanamycin, 50 μg/mL
  Growth temperature: 37°C
  Growth strain: DH5alpha
  Copy number: Low Copy
Gene/Insert
  Gene/Insert name: anti-CRISPR protein inhibiting Cas13b nucleases (alt name: AcrVIB1)
  Species: Riemerella anatipestifer
  Insert size (bp): 348
  GenBank ID: WP_004917816.1
  Promoter: J23119
  Cloning method: Gibson Cloning
  Sequencing primers: 5′ TATCACGAGGCCCTTTCGTC; 3′ gtgagctatgagaaagcgccac
Terms and licenses: Academic/Nonprofit Terms; Industry Terms: Not Available to Industry
How to cite: pAcrVIB1-cloDF-kan was a gift from Chase Beisel (Addgene plasmid # 184836 ; http://n2t.net/addgene:184836 ; RRID:Addgene_184836)
